Addgene plasmid #28079: REST corepressor 2_R (OZ554)
Depositing lab: Keith Joung. Depositing organization: Massachusetts General Hospital. Publication: Rapid "open-source" engineering of customized zinc-finger nucleases for highly efficient gene modification. Maeder ML, Thibodeau-Beganny S, Osiak A, Wright DA, Anthony RM, Eichtinger M, Jiang T, Foley JE, Winfrey RJ, Townsend JA, Unger-Wallace E, Sander JD, Muller-Lerch F, Fu F, Pearlberg J, Goebel C, Dassie JP, Pruett-Miller SM, Porteus MH, Sgroi DC, Iafrate AJ, Dobbs D, McCray PB, Cathomen T, Voytas DF, Joung JK. Mol Cell. 2008 Jul 25. 31(2):294-301. 10.1016/j.molcel.2008.06.016 PubMed 18657511.
Backbone
  Vector backbone: MG414
  Backbone size w/o insert (bp): 5493
  Vector type: Zebrafish Targeting
Growth in bacteria
  Bacterial resistance: Kanamycin, 50 μg/mL
  Growth temperature: 37°C
  Growth strain: XL1 Blue
  Growth instructions: Requires a bacterial strain such as XL1 Blue, that expresses the lacIq allele of lac repressor
  Copy number: Low Copy
Gene/Insert
  Gene/Insert name: Zinc finger array targeting REST corepressor 2 (alt names: rcor2; REST corepressor 2)
  Species: D. rerio (zebrafish)
  Insert size (bp): 270
  GenBank ID: ENSDARG00000008278
  Entrez Gene: rcor2 (a.k.a. MGC77264, zgc:77264)
  Cloning method: Restriction Enzyme; 5′ cloning site XbaI (not destroyed); 3′ cloning site BamHI (not destroyed)
  Sequencing primers: 5′ OK.61 GGGTAGTACGATGACGGAACCTGTC
Terms and licenses: Academic/Nonprofit Terms; Industry Terms: Not Available to Industry
Depositor comments: This plasmid encodes a zinc finger array targeting half of a target sequence in the zebrafish gene REST corepressor 2 (see below). Please note that this plasmid does NOT contain the REST corepressor 2 sequence. Users must order the complementary plasmid REST corepressor 2_L (OZ553) [Addgene plasmid 28078] in order to create a zinc finger nuclease (ZFN) pair to introduce targeted mutations into this specific zebrafish gene. Users will also need to clone the zinc finger (ZF) insert of this plasmid into a zinc finger nuclease (ZFN) vector to express a FOKI fusion product. Examples of possible ZFN expression vectors that can be used are: pST1374 (Addgene plasmid 13426), pMLM290 (Addgene plasmid 21872), pMLM292 (Addgene plasmid 21873), pMLM800 (Addgene plasmid 27202) and pMLM802 (Addgene plasmid 27203). This zinc finger array was tested for binding activity to the sequence 5'-TGCGATGGA-3' in a bacterial two hybrid assay, and resulted in 6.66 fold activation. However, this array has not yet been tested for activity as a zinc finger nuclease (i.e. for its ability to induce mutations at the intended locus). Scientists using this zinc finger array in a publication should notify and acknowledge NIH grant number R01 GM088040 in the publication. Other Articles: "Oligomerized pool engineering (OPEN): an 'open-source' protocol for making customized zinc-finger arrays." Maeder ML et al. (Nat Protoc. 2009 Sept 17. 4(10):1471-1501. Pubmed ID: 19798082 "Targeted mutagenesis in zebrafish using customized zinc-finger nucleases." Foley JE et al. (Nat Protoc. 2009 Dec 3. 4(12):1855-1867. Pubmed ID: 20010934
How to cite: REST corepressor 2_R (OZ554) was a gift from Keith Joung (Addgene plasmid # 28079 ; http://n2t.net/addgene:28079 ; RRID:Addgene_28079)
