[The description below was written by a language model from this plasmid's Addgene catalogue record.]
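Description:
REST corepressor 2_R (OZ554) is a low-copy, kanamycin-selected bacterial plasmid built on the MG414 backbone (about 5.5 kb without insert) and catalogued as a zebrafish targeting reagent. It carries a roughly 270 bp insert encoding an engineered zinc finger array, cloned between XbaI and BamHI sites that both remain intact so the array can be excised again. The record notes that the plasmid must be kept in a host expressing the lacIq allele of the lac repressor, which implies lac-regulated expression of the array. However, the promoter, origin of replication and any fusion partner in the backbone are not stated.

The array was designed to recognise one half-site (the "right" half) of a target within the zebrafish rcor2 gene; the plasmid does not contain any rcor2 sequence itself. It comes from the OPEN (Oligomerized Pool Engineering) approach to making customized zinc finger arrays. Binding to its nine-base-pair target was checked in a bacterial two-hybrid assay, where it gave about 6.7-fold activation.

The plasmid is a source of the DNA-binding module rather than a ready-to-use nuclease. To generate targeted mutations, the zinc finger insert has to be subcloned into a separate zinc finger nuclease expression vector to create a FokI fusion. That fusion is then used with the matching left-half array from the companion plasmid REST corepressor 2_L (OZ553), so that the two form a functional nuclease pair at the locus. According to the depositor, this array had not yet been tested for nuclease activity, meaning its ability to induce mutations at the intended site in zebrafish is unconfirmed.
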