>Addgene plasmid #28079 | REST corepressor 2_R (OZ554) | depositor partial sequence | sequence record 13293 | Author sequence
TCTAGACCCGGGGAGCGCCCCTTCCAGTGTCGCATTTGCATGCGGAACTTTTCGCAGAAGCAGCACCTTA
TGGTCCATACCCGTACTCATACCGGTGAAAAACCGTTTCAGTGTCGGATCTGTATGCGAAATTTCTCCGT
GAAGCACAACTTGCACAGGCATCTACGTACGCACACCGGCGAGAAGCCATTCCAATGCCGAATATGCATG
CGCAACTTCAGTAGGCGCTGGCACCTGGCGCTGCACCTAAAAACCCACCTGAGGGGATCC
