>Addgene plasmid #28079 | REST corepressor 2_R (OZ554) | addgene partial sequence | sequence record 34378 | 28079 with OK-61 (5' GGGTAGTACGATGACGGAACCTGTC 3')
AAAATCCAAGCTTTGGCGGCCGCTGACTACAAAGACGATGATGACAAATCTAGACCCGGGGAGCGCCCCT
TCCAGTGTCGCATTTGCATGCGGAACTTTTCGCAGAAGCAGCACCTTATGGTCCATACCCGTACTCATAC
CGGTGAAAAACCGTTTCAGTGTCGGATCTGTATGCGAAATTTCTCCGTGAAGCACAACTTGCACAGGCAT
CTACGTACGCACACCGGCGAGAAGCCATTCCAATGCCGAATATGCATGCGCAACTTCAGTAGGCGCTGGC
ACCTGGCGCTGCACCTAAAAACCCACCTGAGGGGATCCTCTGCACAGTAGTAACTAGAGACTAGAAAAAG
GCCGACAAGTCCCGCTCCGCTGAAGATCCTGGCGTAATAGCGAAGAGGCCCGCACCGATCGCCCTTCCCA
ACAGTTGCGCAGCCTGAATGGCGAATGGG
[124 nt withheld, positions 450-573]
C
[91 nt withheld, positions 575-665]
A
[49 nt withheld, positions 667-715]
CCTTTGACGTTGGAGTCCACGTTCTTT
[37 nt withheld, positions 743-779]
ACCCTATCTCGGTCTATTCTTTTGATTTATAAGGGATTTTGCCGATTTCGGCCTATTGGTTAAAAATGAG
CTGATACATA
